>Addgene plasmid #190122 | pMB2-A | addgene full sequence | sequence record 379791 | Addgene NGS Result
GGTCTCACTATATCTAGAGACGTCTAGACATATGCAATACGCAAACCGCCTCTCCCCGCGCGTTGGCCGA
TTCATTAATGCAGCTGGCACGACAGGTTTCCCGACTGGAAAGCGGGCAGTGAGCGCAACGCAATTAATGT
GAGTTAGCTCACTCATTAGGCACCCCAGGCTTTACACTTTATGCTTCCGGCTCGTATGTTGTGTGGAATT
GTGAGCGGATAACAATTTCACACATACTAGAGAAAGAGGAGAAATACTAGATGGCTTCCTCCGAAGACGT
TATCAAAGAGTTCATGCGTTTCAAAGTTCGTATGGAAGGTTCCGTTAACGGTCACGAGTTCGAAATCGAA
GGTGAAGGTGAAGGTCGTCCGTACGAAGGTACCCAGACCGCTAAACTGAAAGTTACCAAAGGTGGTCCGC
TGCCGTTCGCTTGGGACATCCTGTCCCCGCAGTTCCAGTACGGTTCCAAAGCTTACGTTAAACACCCGGC
TGACATCCCGGACTACCTGAAACTGTCCTTCCCGGAAGGTTTCAAATGGGAACGTGTTATGAACTTCGAA
GACGGTGGTGTTGTTACCGTTACCCAGGACTCCTCCCTGCAAGACGGTGAGTTCATCTACAAAGTTAAAC
TGCGTGGTACCAACTTCCCGTCCGACGGTCCGGTTATGCAGAAAAAAACCATGGGTTGGGAAGCTTCCAC
CGAACGTATGTACCCGGAAGACGGTGCTCTGAAAGGTGAAATCAAAATGCGTCTGAAACTGAAAGACGGT
GGTCACTACGACGCTGAAGTTAAAACCACCTACATGGCTAAAAAACCGGTTCAGCTGCCGGGTGCTTACA
AAACCGACATCAAACTGGACATCACCTCCCACAACGAAGACTACACCATCGTTGAACAGTACGAACGTGC
TGAAGGTCGTCACTCCACCGGTGCTTAATAACGCTGATAGTGCTAGTGTAGATCGCTACTAGAGCCAGGC
ATCAAATAAAACGAAAGGCTCAGTCGAAAGACTGGGCCTTTCGTTTTATCTGTTGTTTGTCGGTGAACGC
TCTCTACTAGAGTCACACTGGCTCACCTTCGGGTGGGCCTTTCTGCGTTTATAGCATGCCGTCTCATTAG
GTACAGAGACCCTGCAGTTGCAAGACAATATCGACCGCTTGCAGCTTGATAAAGTGATCAAAGAGGGACG
AGCAGCTACAGCACTGCTAAGGGAGATCGGAGAGCCACTGCCGCCACCAGTGAAAGTGAAAACAGGTTGG
TTTAGTGCTGATTATTACGGCTTTGAGGACATGCTCACACGTTGGGATAATGATCAATCTAGCCTTTCCA
TTTATCACAGAGAGATAAAAGAGGAGCAACAGGAACAGCAACGAAAACAACAGCAGATAGAAAGAGAAAC
TAAACAAAAACAGGAAGATGACAAAAAGAAACGGCAGGACTATGAAAGATATTTATCAAAATACGGCTAT
GTCAAAGATGCTGAGTATGACCATATCAGCGACCATGTTGCTTCAGACATTTCCATGTTTACACGTCTTC
AGGCGCAGGCATGGGCAAGTAACGATATGCAAGAGTACATAAGGTGTTCAAAGCAAAAATACGAGCAGAT
CAGCGACAGAATAGCCTATGAGCGTGACTTGAAAAAAATCGGGCAATTGAGCCGTATCCTGGATAAAGAC
AGACAGGCACTTGCTGATATTTTACCGCAGTTGATGCCTTACTATGAGCAGATGCAACAGGCTGTTAATA
AACGGAAAATTTTACTTGAGAATGAGCGACAGCCATCATTTAAACCACGTTATGACCAAGAACAGCCTAA
GCCGAAAAAAGACAATGACCTAACTTTTTAATGTGTTACAATAGCATTCAAATGTAACACATTGGAGTGA
AAAACATGACAGAAGCGACTTTTACCTTTCGGGTAGACCATGACCTAAAGCAAGAATTTTCAAGCCTTGC
TAAGACTGTTGATCGGTCGGGGGCGCAGCTAATCCGTGACTTCATGCGTGACTTTGTTAAGAAGCAACAG
GAAGCCGCAGACTATGACAAATGGTTCAAGCAGCAGGTACAGATCGGCTTAAATGAAGCCAATGCAGGCA
AGTTGATTCCACATGAGGACGTAAAGGCAGAGTTTGCCGCTAGACGTGCTGCAACATTGGCGAAACTGGC
AGCGAAGAATGAAGATTGAGTGGACTGAAACAGCTCGCCAAGATCGTAGAAATATCTATGATTATCTTGA
AGAACGCAACCCTATAGCAGCTATTGAAATTGATGATTTAATTGAAGAAAAGACAGATTTACTTGTTGAT
AATCGACTGATGGGGCGCACAGGCAGACAGAAAGATACTAGGGAGTTAGTGATACATCCGCATTATGTGG
TTGTATATGACATCACTGATATAATACGGATACTCAGAGTGCTACACACATCGCAGGAGTGGTCATGACT
TACTCATGTACTTTGGATTATTTAGTGTTATAAAATCCTGATTTATAAATTTTTTTTGTTAAAAAAGATA
AAAGCCCCTTGCAATTGCTTGGGGCTTTACCGTAATTTATGGGGTACAGATCTTCGATACTGACATATCG
GCAATCGAAAGCATTAAGGTTTGACGACCGCTAATGATTTCACCACAGGGGCTTAATGTACCTGTCTTAA
ATTCTAAGGTTTTAACTCGCTTTGTCAAGCATAGACCCCAAAAATTTAGCCAATGTCTGTAACTCAATCT
GTCCATGTGTGGGTGATGAGGTACAGTGACGCTAGCACACATCGGAAAAACGCTATTACTAGGGGAACTG
AACAGAGTAGCGGACGCAATGAGTAGTCATTTAATTGGCGGTTATGAGCGTGTTCAGGCGGTGCTATCAA
TCGTAATCATAACAGTGGCAGCTTGATACAGTGATGTCATCCCTGATGCGAAAGCGACCGACCGACGGTA
CATCGAATGGGAATACTTTAGGGTGATTTTTAAGAATCGCTCTAGGGTGAGTATTTCCCATTCAGCTCTG
CTCCCTCCCTCTGGTACTTTAATCAAAAGCACTACTAAACATATGTTTTTAAATAAAAAATATTGATATA
GAGATAATATTAGTAAGAATAATTAAACAATTGAATATAGATAAATCATTGTTAAATAAAGATTAATTAT
TAAAATGAATGTATACTTATATATAAATCAATGATTTAAAATATTTGATAAAGAAAACTTTTCAAAAAAA
ATATAATTGAGATTGTGTCATTTCGGTCAATTCTTAATATGTTCCACGCAAGTTTTAGCTATGGTGCTAA
ACAGAAATTTGCTGAAAAAGAACTTTTCACTGAACTGGTTAAAATGTAAGCAGCCTGAGAGCCGCCAAAA
ATTTTAAAAACAAACCGCCTTAATCATCTTCAAAAAATACCTCTAAAACCTCACCATTTGCGTTTTAAGA
CCCATATTTCATCCTGCCCTTATGTTCCCATGCTGATAGCTATAAAGTGTCTGTAATCGCTTCCTATGAC
GTTCTAGGCTGTTGATAACTTTTGGAACAACGCAAAATGTTAAAATCCGATCATTTTTTAACCTAGTTAT
TTTCGTTACAGGGTAACTTTGGTAGTATTATTTCAATATTTAGTTGTTACAGGATAACAAAATATATGTT
ACAGGGTAATTAATTTAGCGTTACAGGATAACTATAGTTACAGGGTAACGTTAAATAGTTATCCTGTAAT
TTAAAAATAGTTGCAGGATAGCATAAATTTTTACAAATAAATTTTATAAAAAGTTATCCTGTAACTAAAA
ACAATGTTATCCTGTAACTATGATATACTATATGGGAGTTAAAGACATGAAAGACCCGAACGATCAGAAA
ACACAGGACATGCTAAAAGAGCCGCCAAAAACCAATGCCGAACGACAAAAAGCATATCGTGAAAAACGCA
AAAGCCTTGATAGTCAACGTTTGGAGGTGTTTATAGATAAGGGTGTGTCGGATATGCTTGCGGACATGGT
GGGCGCAGCAGGGGAGAGCCAAAAAGCCATTTTGACCGCATTGATTGAGAAAGAGTATAAGCGGCTGTAT
GCAGTGAAAAATAGCAAGCTAAAAAAGTACATTGATTCAAAAAGTAATGCAGATAAAAAAGAAACCCTCG
ATTTATGAGGGTTTTTTATAACTACTAATGCCTATGAAAATAAGTGCTTATCATTTTCTCTAATGTACCC
AATAAAATCGGGGTTTTGTTCCACAAGTTTCTTGATGTCATTATCATGTTTCTTCAGTAAGTAAGCCCCG
ATCAGGATCTTGCGTTTTGCATCGTCTGACCTTGCCTGTTTTTGCTCTCGACCTTTCACCACAGCGTCAG
CTAGATCCTTTCTTGCCTTTTCCTGACGTTCCAATTTTTCCTTTTCTTCATCGAGCATTTGACCCAATTC
CATAGCTGTTTTTTTGACCATTTTTAATGCCTGTGTCTCAACCTATTTTCCGAAGTATGAACCATCATCA
ATGTGAAAAGTGTTCTACTTCAAAAACTCGACTTACATCAAGATCCGAGCGCAGCGAGCAAAATCAAAAA
ACAAAGTCAAAGCCTTATTGCTCTTGCTTTTGCTTTTAGCCTCGCAGAGTTCCCGAAGGGCGCACTTACG
CAAAATTTTTGCTACGCCAAATTTTGCAAGTACGGTCAGGGAAACCCCGACACCCCAACCGCCCAAAACT
TGGGGCGGCTGTTAATAAACAGGTGATGAAAATGGCAATTTACCATTGTGAAATGCAGAACATTTCGAGG
TCAGATGGTCGCTCAATCGTGGCATGTGCAGCATACCGAGCAGGCGAAAAATTGTACTGTGATACGTACG
GAAAAGAGCAGGACTACACCAAAAAAACAGGCATTGAATACACCCAAATTTTTGCCCCAACTGGGGCAAG
TCCTGACATGTTAGATCGTCAAACCCTATGGAATCGGGTAGAGCAATCCGAACTAAAAAAGAACGGTGAC
ATCAAACAGGAGGCAAGATTAGCAAAGGAAGTAGAGATAGCATTGCCGCATGAACTGGATAAGACACAGC
GTCAGGCAACTTGTTAACTGCAGTCCGGCAAAAAAGGGCAAGGTGTCACCACCCTGCCCTTTTTCTTTAA
AACCGAAAAGATTACTTCGCGTTATGCAGGCTTCCTCGCTCACTGACTCGCTGCGCTCGGTCGTTCGGCT
GCGGCGAGCGGTATCAGCTCACTCAAAGGCGGTAATACGGTTATCCACAGAATCAGGGGATAACGCAGGA
AAGAACATGTGAGCAAAAGGCCAGCAAAAGGCCAGGAACCGTAAAAAGGCCGCGTTGCTGGCGTTTTTCC
ACAGGCTCCGCCCCCCTGACGAGCATCACAAAAATCGACGCTCAAGTCAGAGGTGGCGAAACCCGACAGG
ACTATAAAGATACCAGGCGTTTCCCCCTGGAAGCTCCCTCGTGCGCTCTCCTGTTCCGACCCTGCCGCTT
ACCGGATACCTGTCCGCCTTTCTCCCTTCGGGAAGCGTGGCGCTTTCTCATAGCTCACGCTGTAGGTATC
TCAGTTCGGTGTAGGTCGTTCGCTCCAAGCTGGGCTGTGTGCACGAACCCCCCGTTCAGCCCGACCGCTG
CGCCTTATCCGGTAACTATCGTCTTGAGTCCAACCCGGTAAGACACGACTTATCGCCACTGGCAGCAGCC
ACTGGTAACAGGATTAGCAGAGCGAGGTATGTAGGCGGTGCTACAGAGTTCTTGAAGTGGTGGCCTAACT
ACGGCTACACTAGAAGAACAGTATTTGGTATCTGCGCTCTGCTGAAGCCAGTTACCTTCGGAAAAAGAGT
TGGTAGCTCTTGATCCGGCAAACAAACCACCGCTGGTAGCGGTGGTTTTTTTGTTTGCAAGCAGCAGATT
ACGCGCAGAAAAAAAGGATCTCAAGAAGATCCTTTGATCTTTTCTACGGGGTCTGACGCTCAGTGGAACG
AAAACTCACGTTAAGGGATTTTGGTCATGAGATTATCAAAAAGGATCTTCACCTAGATCCTTTTAAATTA
AAAATGAAGTTTTAAATCAATCTAAAGTATATATGAGTAAACTTGGTCTGACAGCTCGAGGCTTGGATTC
TCACCAATAAAAAACGCCCGGCGGCAACCGAGCGTTCTGAACAAATCCAGATGGAGTTCTGAGGTCATTA
CTGGATCTATCAACAGGAGTCCAAGCGAGCTCGATATTCTCGAGGATTTGTCCTACTCAGGAGAGCGTTC
ACCGACAAACAACAGATAAAACGAAAGGCCCAGTCTTTCGACTGAGCCTTTCGTTTTATTTGATGCCGCC
GGCGACGTCCTAAAACAATTCATCCAGTAAAATATAATATTTTATTTTCTCCCAATCAGGCTTGATCCCC
AGTAAGTCAAAAAATAGCTCGACATACTGTTCTTCCCCGATATCCTCCCTGATCGACCGGACGCAGAAGG
CAATGTCATACCACTTGTCCGCCCTGCCGCTTCTCCCAAGATCAATAAAGCCACTTACTTTGCCATCTTT
CACAAAGATGTTGCTGTCTCCCAGGTCGCCGTGGGAAAAGACAAGTTCCTCTTCGGGCTTTTCCGTCTTT
AAAAAATCATACAGCTCGCGCGGATCTTTAAATGGAGTGTCTTCTTCCCAGTTTTCGCAATCCACATCGG
CCAGATCGTTATTCAGTAAGTAATCCAATTCGGCTAAGCGGCTGTCTAAGCTATTCGTATAGGGACAATC
CGATATGTCGATGGAGTGAAAGAGCCTGATGCACTCCGCATACAGCTCGATAATCTTTTCAGGGCTTTGT
TCATCTTCATACTCTTCCGAGCAAAGGACGCCATCGGCCTCACTCATGAGCAGATTGCTCCAGCCATCAT
GCCGTTCAAAGTGCAGGACCTTTGGAACAGGCAGCTTTCCTTCCAGCCATAGCATCATGTCCTTTTCCCG
TTCCACATCATAGGTGGTCCCTTTATACCGGCTGTCCGTCATTTTTAAATATAGGTTTTCATTTTCTCCC
ACCAGCTTATATACCTTAGCAGGAGACATTCCTTCCGTATCTTTTACGCAGCGGTATTTTTCGATCAGTT
TTTTCAATTCCGGTGATATTCTCATTTTAGCCATTTATTATTTCCTTCCTCTTTTCTACAGTATTTAAAG
ATTATATCACATTATCCATTAAAAATCAAACGGATCCCCAGCTTCTCGAGAATATCAAATTACGCCCCGC
CCTGCCACTCATCGCAGTACTGTTGTAATTCATTAAGCATTCTGCCGACATGGAAGCCATCACAAACGGC
ATGATGAACCTGAATCGCCAGCGGCATCAGCACCTTGTCGCCTTGCGTATAATATTTGCCCATGGTGAAA
ACGGGGGCGAAGAAGTTGTCCATATTGGCCACGTTTAAATCAAAACTGGTGAAACTCACCCAGGGATTGG
CTGACACGAAAAACATATTCTCAATAAACCCTTTAGGGAAATAGGCCAGGTTTTCACCGTAACACGCCAC
ATCTTGCGAATATATGTGTAGAAACTGCCGGAAATCGTCGTGGTATTCACTCCAGAGCGATGAAAACGTT
TCAGTTTGCTCATGGAAAACGGTGTAACAAGGGTGAACACTATCCCATATCACCAGCTCACCGTCTTTCA
TTGCCATACGAAATTCCGGATGAGCATTCATCAGGCGGGCAAGAATGTGAATAAAGGCCGGATAAAACTT
GTGCTTATTTTTCTTTACGGTCTTTAAAAAGGCCGTAATATCCAGCTGAACGGTCTGGTTATAGGTACAT
TGAGCAACTGACTGAAATGCCTCAAAATGTTCTTTACGATGCCATTGGGATATATCAACGGTGGTATATC
CAGTGATTTTTTTCTCCATTTTAGCTTCCTTAGCTCCTGAAAATCTCGATAACTCAAAAAATACGCCCGG
TAGTGATCTTATTTCATTATGGTGAAAGTTGGAACCTCTTACGTGCCCGATCAACTCGAGTGCCACCTGA
CGTCTAAGAAACCATTATTATCATGACATTAACCTATAAAAATAGGCGTATCACGAGGCAGAATTTCAGA
TAAAAAAAATCCTTAGCTTTCGCTAAGGATGATTTCTGGAATTCGCGGCCGCTTCTAGA
Features (pLannotate 1.2.2; 16 found; start..end, strand, type, name):
     35..122     +  CDS            lacI (fragment): lac repressor; lacI; The lac repressor binds to the lac operator to inhibit transcription in E. coli. This inhibition can be relieved by adding lactose or isopropyl-β-D-thiogalactopyranoside (IPTG).
    135..156     +  protein_bind   CAP binding site: CAP binding activates transcription in the presence of cAMP. E. coli catabolite activator protein
    171..201     +  promoter       lac promoter: promoter for the E. coli lac operon
    209..225     +  protein_bind   lac operator: The lac repressor binds to the lac operator to inhibit transcription in E. coli. This inhibition can be relieved by adding lactose or isopropyl-β-D-thiogalactopyranoside (IPTG). lac repressor encoded by lacI
    261..935     +  CDS            mRFP1: mRFP1 is a basic (constitutively fluorescent) red fluorescent protein published in 2002, derived from Discosoma sp.. It is reported to be a somewhat slowly-maturing monomer with low acid sensitivity.
    983..1054    +  terminator     rrnB T1 terminator: transcription terminator T1 from the E. coli rrnB gene
   1070..1097    +  terminator     T7Te terminator: phage T7 early transcription terminator
   5064..5121    +  terminator     his operon terminator: This putative transcriptin terminator from the E. coli his operon has a 2-bp deletion introduced during synthesis. Its efficiency has not been determined.
   5316..5904    -  rep_origin     ori: high-copy-number ColE1/pMB1/pBR322/pUC origin of replication
   6087..6181    -  terminator     lambda t0 terminator: transcription terminator from phage lambda
   6206..6292    -  terminator     rrnB T1 terminator: Escherichia coli rrnB; transcription terminator T1 from the E. coli rrnB gene
   6310..7104    -  CDS            KanR: aminoglycoside phosphotransferase; aphA-3; confers resistance to kanamycin
   7203..7859    -  CDS            cat: CAT_ECOLX - Experimental evidence at protein level: Swiss-Prot protein existence level 1. This enzyme is an effector of chloramphenicol resistance in bacteria. From Escherichia coli. This protein is used as a marker in many commonly used cloning vectors, such as pACYC184.
   7860..7957    -  promoter       cat promoter: promoter of the E. coli cat gene encoding chloramphenicol acetyltransferase
   8043..8086    -  terminator     bacterial terminator: putative bacterial transcription terminator
   8089..1       +  misc_feature   BioBrick prefix (across the origin): BioBrick prefix for parts that do not start with "ATG"
