[The description below was written by a language model from this plasmid's Addgene catalogue record and pLannotate feature annotations shown in this document.]
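Description:
pMB2-A is an empty Level 2 destination vector for MoClo (Golden Gate-style modular) cloning, adapted for work in Acinetobacter baumannii. It is derived from pTU2-A-RFP on the pSB1C3 BioBrick backbone, is classed as a bacterial expression and synthetic biology vector, and the sequenced plasmid is about 8.1 kb. It replicates at high copy in E. coli through a ColE1/pUC-type origin. According to the depositor, replication elements for Acinetobacter species were inserted at the PstI site so the plasmid can shuttle between the two hosts. These elements are not named in the feature table, but a stretch of roughly 4 kb between the mRFP1 cassette and the his operon terminator carries no annotation and may correspond to them.

Selection is by kanamycin. An aphA-3-type aminoglycoside phosphotransferase cassette was added at the EcoRV site, and it is followed by rrnB T1 and lambda t0 terminators. The original pSB1C3 chloramphenicol acetyltransferase gene and its promoter are still annotated next to it. The record lists only kanamycin for selection and does not say whether the cat gene remains functional.

The cloning position holds an mRFP1 cassette driven by the lac promoter, with a CAP binding site, a lac operator and a residual lacI fragment upstream, and rrnB T1 and T7Te terminators downstream. In MoClo vectors of this kind the red reporter normally acts as a visual dropout marker. Successful assembly of several Level 1 transcription units replaces it, so correct clones appear as colourless colonies against a red background. The Type IIS sites used for assembly are not annotated. The vector is intended for building multigene constructs to study gene expression and regulation in A. baumannii.
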