Addgene plasmid #190122: pMB2-A
Purpose: (Empty Backbone) Level 2 MoClo plasmid for A. baumannii
Depositing lab: Veronica Godoy-Carter. Depositing organization: Northeastern University. Publication: AspFlex: Molecular Tools to Study Gene Expression and Regulation in Acinetobacter baumannii. Brychcy M, Kokodynski A, Lloyd D, Godoy VG. ACS Synth Biol. 2023 Aug 16. doi: 10.1021/acssynbio.3c00167. PubMed 37587063.
Backbone
  Vector backbone: pTU2-A-RFP / pSB1C3
  Backbone manufacturer: Paul Freemont Lab / iGem
  Vector type: Bacterial Expression, Synthetic Biology
  Selectable markers: mRFP1
Growth in bacteria
  Bacterial resistance: Kanamycin, 50 μg/mL
  Growth temperature: 37°C
  Growth strain: DH5alpha
  Copy number: High Copy
Gene/Insert
  Gene/Insert name: None
Terms and licenses: Academic/Nonprofit Terms; Industry Terms: Not Available to Industry
Depositor comments: Added replications elements for Acinetobacter species into the PstI site; Added Kanamycin resistance cassette into EcoRV site
How to cite: pMB2-A was a gift from Veronica Godoy-Carter (Addgene plasmid # 190122 ; http://n2t.net/addgene:190122 ; RRID:Addgene_190122)
